Addgene plasmid #234454: pAAV-syn-FLP-FRT-iGluSnFR4f-NGR-WPRE
Purpose: AAV-mediated expression of glutamate sensor with improved sensitivity and fast deactivation kinetics (4f = fast); NGR vector matches or outperforms PDGFR in all conditions tested.
Depositing lab: GENIE Project. Depositing organization: HHMI, Janelia Research Campus. Publication: Glutamate indicators with increased sensitivity and tailored deactivation rates. Aggarwal A, Negrean A, Chen Y, Iyer R, Reep D, Liu A, Palutla A, Xie ME, MacLennan BJ, Hagihara KM, Kinsey LW, Sun JL, Yao P, Zheng J, Tsang A, Tsegaye G, Zhang Y, Patel RH, Arthur BJ, Hiblot J, Leippe P, Tarnawski M, Marvin JS, Vevea JD, Turaga SC, Tebo AG, Carandini M, Rossi LF, Kleinfeld D, Konnerth A, Svoboda K, Turner GC, Hasseman JP, Podgorski K. Nat Methods. 2026 Feb;23(2):417-425. doi: 10.1038/s41592-025-02965-z. Epub 2025 Dec 23. PubMed 41436654.
Backbone
  Vector backbone: pAAV-Syn-FLP-FRT
  Backbone manufacturer: Scott Sternson
  Vector type: Mammalian Expression, AAV ; Flp/FRT
Growth in bacteria
  Bacterial resistance: Ampicillin, 100 μg/mL
  Growth temperature: 37°C
  Growth strain: NEB Stable
  Growth instructions: Depositing lab recommends limiting overnight liquid culture to 16 h at higher temperatures (37 C) to maintain ITR integrity, rather than 30 C for 20 h.
  Copy number: High Copy
Gene/Insert
  Gene/Insert name: iGluSnFR4f-NGR (alt name: variant 9601)
  Species: Synthetic; E. coli, A. victoria (jellyfish)
  Insert size (bp): 1791
  Promoter: Synapsin
  Tag / fusion protein: IgK chain (N terminal on insert); Myc epi tag-NGR GPI anchor (C terminal on insert)
  Cloning method: Restriction Enzyme; 5′ cloning site unknown (unknown if destroyed)
Terms and licenses: Academic/Nonprofit Terms; Industry Terms: Not Available to Industry
Depositor comments: Please visit https://doi.org/10.1101/2025.03.20.643984 for bioRxiv preprint.
How to cite: pAAV-syn-FLP-FRT-iGluSnFR4f-NGR-WPRE was a gift from GENIE Project (Addgene plasmid # 234454 ; http://n2t.net/addgene:234454 ; RRID:Addgene_234454)
