[The description below was written by a language model from this plasmid's Addgene catalogue record and pLannotate feature annotations shown in this document.]
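Description:
pAAV-syn-FLP-FRT-iGluSnFR4f-NGR-WPRE is an AAV transfer plasmid for Flp-dependent, neuron-specific expression of the genetically encoded glutamate indicator iGluSnFR4f. The roughly 6.5 kb plasmid is maintained in E. coli through a high-copy ColE1/pUC-type origin with ampicillin selection (AmpR under its own bla promoter), and it also carries an f1 phage origin and small lacZα/lacI remnants from the parental cloning vector. Two AAV2 inverted terminal repeats flank the expression cassette and define the segment that is packaged into recombinant AAV particles.

Between the ITRs, the human synapsin I promoter is followed by a chimeric β-globin/immunoglobulin intron and then the sensor coding sequence, which is annotated on the reverse strand. The feature table shows one FRT site on each side of it, in opposite orientations. In this state no functional sensor is made. Flp recombinase inverts the cassette into the sense orientation relative to the promoter, restricting expression to Flp-expressing neurons. The table annotates only this one FRT pair, so any additional heterologous sites used to lock the inversion are not documented here.

The 1,791 bp synthetic insert (variant 9601) consists of an Igκ leader for secretion, the E. coli glutamate-binding protein GltI interrupted by a circularly permuted GFP derived from Aequorea victoria, a Myc epitope, and a GPI-anchor signal from the Nogo receptor (Rtn4r/NGR) that tethers the sensor to the outer cell surface. A WPRE and an SV40 polyadenylation signal lie downstream to enhance transcript stability and processing. The "4f" variant is described as having improved sensitivity and fast deactivation kinetics, and the NGR anchor is reported to match or outperform the PDGFR display format in all conditions tested.
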