Features (pLannotate 1.2.2; 21 found; start..end, strand, type, name):
     42..174     -  repeat_region  AAV2 ITR (fragment): inverted terminal repeat of adeno-associated virus serotype 2 inverted
    256..703     +  promoter       hSyn promoter: human synapsin I promoter; confers neuron-specific expression (Kügler et al., 2003)
    725..857     +  intron         chimeric intron: chimera between introns from human β-globin and immunoglobulin heavy chain genes
    879..926     +  protein_bind   FRT: FLP-mediated recombination occurs in the 8-bp core sequence TCTAGAAA (Turan and Bode, 2011). FLP recombinase from the Saccharomyces cerevisiae 2μ plasmid
   1037..1156    -  CDS            Rtn4r (fragment): RTN4R_MOUSE - Also known as Ngr1, Nogor. Experimental evidence at protein level: Swiss-Prot protein existence level 1. Receptor for RTN4, OMG and MAG (PubMed:11201742, PubMed:12089450, PubMed:15504325, PubMed:18411262, PubMed:22923615). Functions as receptor for the sialylated gangliosides GT1b and GM1 (PubMed:18411262). Besides, functions as receptor for chondroitin sulfate proteoglycans (PubMed:22406547). Can also bind heparin (PubMed:22406547). Intracellular signaling cascades are triggered via the coreceptor NGFR (By similarity). Signaling mediates activation of Rho and downstream reorgani
   1202..1282    -  CDS            gltI (fragment): GLTI_SALTY - Protein inferred from homology: Swiss-Prot protein existence level 3. Part of the ABC transporter complex GltIJKL involved in glutamate and aspartate uptake. Binds to both glutamate and aspartate. From Salmonella typhimurium (strain LT2 / SGSC1412 / ATCC 700720).
   1283..1999    -  CDS            cEGFP: cEGFP is a basic (constitutively fluorescent) green fluorescent protein published in 2008, derived from Aequorea victoria.
   2015..2755    -  CDS            gltI (fragment): GLTI_ECOLI - Also known as ybeJ, yzzK. Experimental evidence at protein level: Swiss-Prot protein existence level 1. Part of the ABC transporter complex GltIJKL involved in glutamate and aspartate uptake. Binds to both glutamate and aspartate. From Escherichia coli (strain K12).
   2762..2824    -  sig_peptide    Igκ leader: leader sequence from mouse immunoglobulin κ light chain
   2866..2913    -  protein_bind   FRT: FLP-mediated recombination occurs in the 8-bp core sequence TCTAGAAA (Turan and Bode, 2011). FLP recombinase from the Saccharomyces cerevisiae 2μ plasmid
   3010..3598    +  misc_feature   WPRE: woodchuck hepatitis virus posttranscriptional regulatory element
   3599..3618    +  misc_feature   MCS (fragment): pBluescript multiple cloning site
   3647..3768    -  polyA_signal   SV40 poly(A) signal: SV40 polyadenylation signal
   3791..3859    -  CDS            large T antigen (fragment): large T antigen from SV40 (simian virus 40)
   3930..4063    +  repeat_region  AAV2 ITR: inverted terminal repeat of adeno-associated virus serotype 2 inverted
   4057..4113    -  CDS            lacI (fragment): lac repressor; lacI; The lac repressor binds to the lac operator to inhibit transcription in E. coli. This inhibition can be relieved by adding lactose or isopropyl-β-D-thiogalactopyranoside (IPTG).
   4296..4884    -  rep_origin     ori: high-copy-number ColE1/pMB1/pBR322/pUC origin of replication
   5055..5915    -  CDS            AmpR: β-lactamase; bla; confers resistance to ampicillin, carbenicillin, and related antibiotics
   5916..6020    -  promoter       AmpR promoter: bla
   6073..6501    -  rep_origin     f1 ori (sequence partly withheld): f1 bacteriophage origin of replication; arrow indicates direction of (+) strand synthesis
   6506..47      -  CDS            lacZα (fragment) (across the origin): LacZα fragment of β-galactosidase; lacZ fragment
>Addgene plasmid #234454 | pAAV-syn-FLP-FRT-iGluSnFR4f-NGR-WPRE | addgene full sequence | sequence record 465691 | Addgene NGS Result
GTTGGGAAGGGCGATCGGTGCGGGCCTCTTCGCTATTACGCCAGCTGCGCGCTCGCTCGCTCACTGAGGC
CGCCCGGGCAAAGCCCGGGCGTCGGGCGACCTTTGGTCGCCCGGCCTCAGTGAGCGAGCGAGCGCGCAGA
GAGGGAGTGGCCAACTCCATCACTAGGGGTTCCTTGTAGTTAATGATTAACCCGCCATGCTACTTATCTA
CGTAGCCATGCTCTAGGAAGATCTCTGCAGAGGGCCCTGCGTATGAGTGCAAGTGGGTTTTAGGACCAGG
ATGAGGCGGGGTGGGGGTGCCTACCTGACGACCGACCCCGACCCACTGGACAAGCACCCAACCCCCATTC
CCCAAATTGCGCATCCCCTATCAGAGAGGGGGAGGGGAAACAGGATGCGGCGAGGCGCGTGCGCACTGCC
AGCTTCAGCACCGCGGACAGTGCCTTCGCCCCCGCCTGGCGGCGCGCGCCACCGCCGCCTCAGCACTGAA
GGCGCGCTGACGTCACTCGCCGGTCCCCCGCAAACTCCCCTTCCCGGCCACCTTGGTCGCGTCCGCGCCG
CCGCCGGCCCAGCCGGACCGCACCACGCGAGGCGCGAGATAGGGGGGCACGGGCGCGACCATCTGCGCTG
CGGCGCCGGCGACTCAGCGCTGCCTCAGTCTGCGGTGGGCAGCGGAGGAGTCGTGTCGTGCCTGAGAGCG
CAGTCGAATTCAAGCTGCTAGCAGGTAAGTATCAAGGTTACAAGACAGGTTTAAGGAGACCAATAGAAAC
TGGGCTTGTCGAGACAGAGAAGACTCTTGCGTTTCTGATAGGCACCTATTGGTCTTACTGACATCCACTT
TGCCTTTCTCTCCACAGGTGATAAGGATCCGGCGCGCCGAAGTTCCTATTCCGAAGTTCCTATTCTCTAG
AAAGTATAGGAACTTCCCTTTGGCCGGAGCGGCCAAAGCGCTCTGAAGTTCCTATTCCGAAGTTCCTATT
CTGAACTAAGTATAGGAACTTCGTTTAAACTTAATTAAACGCGTACCGGTTTATCAACAGGGGCCCAACA
CCGTCCACAGAACCAATGCCAGTCCCAGTGGAGCCAGACTACATGCAAGGGCAGGAAGGGCACCTGATCC
TTCTGCATCTCCTGTTCCAGATGCACCACTACCTGCCAGATCCTCTTCTGAGATGAGTTTTTGTTCGTCG
ACCTGCAGTTTCAGTGCCTTGTCATTCGGTTCTTTGAACAGTGCTTTCATTTCGTCTGACAGTTCGAAAT
TCATGACCAGGGGGTTGTTAAAGTTGTACTCCAGCTTGTGCCCCAGGATGTTGCCGTCCTCCTTGAAGTC
GATGCCCTTTAGCTCGATGCGGTTCACCAGGGTGTCGCCCTCTAACTTCACCTCGGCGCGGGTCTTGTAG
GTTCCGTCGTCCTTGAAGCTGATGGTGCGCTCCTGGACGTAGCCTTCGGGCATGGCGGACTTGAAGAAGT
CGTGCTGCTTCATGTGGTCGGGGTAGCGGGCGAAGCACTGCACGCCGTAGCTCAGGGTGGTCACGAGGGT
GGGCCAGGGCACGGGCAGCTTGCCGGTGGTGCAGATGAACTTCAGGGTTAGCTTGCCGTTGGTGGCATCG
CCCTCGCCCTCGCCGCGCACGCTGAACTTGTGGCCGTTTACGTCGCCGTCCAGCTCGACCAGGATGGGCA
CCACCCCGGTGAACAGCTCCTCGCCCTTGCTCATGCTCCCTCCGGTACCGCCCTTGTACAGCTCGTCCAT
GCCGAGAGAGTTCCCGGTGGCGGTCACGAACTCCAGCAGGACCATGTGATCGCGCTTCTCGTTGGGGTCT
TTGCTCAGCACGGACTGATAGCTCAGGTAGTGGTTGTCGGGCAGCAGCACGGGGCCGTCGCCGATGGGGG
TGTTCTGCTGGTAGTGGTCGGCGAGCTGCACGCTGCCGTCCTCCACGTTGTGGTGGATGAAGAAGTTCGC
CTTGATGCCGTTCTTCTGCTTGTCGGCGGTGATATAGACCGTGTGGTTCACCAGAATTGGATTTTTGAAC
CACTTATCAAACCATTTTTCCGCTTCACCGGAGGTCTGCACCTGAGCGATGGTGTCATCCATCAGCTTTT
TGAACTGCGGATCATCTTTACGCAACATACAACCGTAGGCCTCCTGAGACTGCGGCTTGCCGACGATTTC
CCAGTCGTCTGGTTTCTTCGCTTTCGCACGTTCACCGGCCAGCAGTACGTCATCCATCATAAAGGCAACG
GCACGACCGCTTTCCAGGGTGCGGAAAGAGTCACCGTGATCTTTGGCGCTGATGATGCGCATATTCATTT
TTTGCTCTTCATTCAGTTTGTTGAGCAAAACTTCAGAGGTAGTGCCGGAAGTGACGACTACGGCTTTGTC
TTTCAGGTTGGCAAAATCTTTGATATCGCCACCCTTTTTGGTCAACAGGCGCGTACCGACCACGAAAATA
GTGTCAGAGAAAGCCGCGAATTTTTGGCGTTCGACGTTGTTGGTGGTAGAACCACATTCAAAATCGTAAG
TGCCGTTTTGCAGTAGTGGAATACGGTTTTGTGAAGTAATCGGAATCAGTTTTACCTGCAAGTCCGGTTT
GTTGAGTTTCTTTTTCACTGCTTCAACAATGGCGTTGGAGTATTCCTGCGAGTAACCCACCACTTTGTGC
TGACTGTCTTGATAAGAGAAAGGCACTGAAGAGTCACGGTGACCGACGACAATCACACCGTTTTTGGCGA
TTTTGTCCAGCGTGCTGCCTGCGGCGGATCCGTCACCAGTGGAACCTGGAACCCAGAGCAGCAGTACCCA
TAGCAGGAGTGTGTCTGTCTCCATGGTGGCGAATTCAGATCTACTAGTGGCCGGCCAGTTTAAACGAAGT
TCCTATACTTTCTAGAGAATAGGAACTTCGGAATAGGAACTTCCATTGCGATCGCTCCTATTTTGATCCA
AGAAGTTCCTATACTTAGTTCAGAATAGGAACTTCGGAATAGGAACTTCCCTGCAGGAAGCTTATCGATA
ATCAACCTCTGGATTACAAAATTTGTGAAAGATTGACTGGTATTCTTAACTATGTTGCTCCTTTTACGCT
ATGTGGATACGCTGCTTTAATGCCTTTGTATCATGCTATTGCTTCCCGTATGGCTTTCATTTTCTCCTCC
TTGTATAAATCCTGGTTGCTGTCTCTTTATGAGGAGTTGTGGCCCGTTGTCAGGCAACGTGGCGTGGTGT
GCACTGTGTTTGCTGACGCAACCCCCACTGGTTGGGGCATTGCCACCACCTGTCAGCTCCTTTCCGGGAC
TTTCGCTTTCCCCCTCCCTATTGCCACGGCGGAACTCATCGCCGCCTGCCTTGCCCGCTGCTGGACAGGG
GCTCGGCTGTTGGGCACTGACAATTCCGTGGTGTTGTCGGGGAAATCATCGTCCTTTCCTTGGCTGCTCG
CCTGTGTTGCCACCTGGATTCTGCGCGGGACGTCCTTCTGCTACGTCCCTTCGGCCCTCAATCCAGCGGA
CCTTCCTTCCCGCGGCCTGCTGCCGGCTCTGCGGCCTCTTCCGCGTCTTCGCCTTCGCCCTCAGACGAGT
CGGATCTCCCTTTGGGCCGCCTCCCCGCATCGATACCGTCGACCTCGACCCGGGCGGCCGCTTCGAGCAG
ACATGATAAGATACATTGATGAGTTTGGACAAACCACAACTAGAATGCAGTGAAAAAAATGCTTTATTTG
TGAAATTTGTGATGCTATTGCTTTATTTGTAACCATTATAAGCTGCAATAAACAAGTTAACAACAACAAT
TGCATTCATTTTATGTTTCAGGTTCAGGGGGAGATGTGGGAGGTTTTTTAAAGCAAGTAAAACCTCTACA
AATGTGGTAAAATCGATAAGGATCTTCCTAGAGCATGGCTACGTAGATAAGTAGCATGGCGGGTTAATCA
TTAACTACAAGGAACCCCTAGTGATGGAGTTGGCCACTCCCTCTCTGCGCGCTCGCTCGCTCACTGAGGC
CGGGCGACCAAAGGTCGCCCGACGCCCGGGCTTTGCCCGGGCGGCCTCAGTGAGCGAGCGAGCGCGCAGC
TGCATTAATGAATCGGCCAACGCGCGGGGAGAGGCGGTTTGCGTATTGGGCGCTCTTCCGCTTCCTCGCT
CACTGACTCGCTGCGCTCGGTCGTTCGGCTGCGGCGAGCGGTATCAGCTCACTCAAAGGCGGTAATACGG
TTATCCACAGAATCAGGGGATAACGCAGGAAAGAACATGTGAGCAAAAGGCCAGCAAAAGGCCAGGAACC
GTAAAAAGGCCGCGTTGCTGGCGTTTTTCCATAGGCTCCGCCCCCCTGACGAGCATCACAAAAATCGACG
CTCAAGTCAGAGGTGGCGAAACCCGACAGGACTATAAAGATACCAGGCGTTTCCCCCTGGAAGCTCCCTC
GTGCGCTCTCCTGTTCCGACCCTGCCGCTTACCGGATACCTGTCCGCCTTTCTCCCTTCGGGAAGCGTGG
CGCTTTCTCATAGCTCACGCTGTAGGTATCTCAGTTCGGTGTAGGTCGTTCGCTCCAAGCTGGGCTGTGT
GCACGAACCCCCCGTTCAGCCCGACCGCTGCGCCTTATCCGGTAACTATCGTCTTGAGTCCAACCCGGTA
AGACACGACTTATCGCCACTGGCAGCAGCCACTGGTAACAGGATTAGCAGAGCGAGGTATGTAGGCGGTG
CTACAGAGTTCTTGAAGTGGTGGCCTAACTACGGCTACACTAGAAGAACAGTATTTGGTATCTGCGCTCT
GCTGAAGCCAGTTACCTTCGGAAAAAGAGTTGGTAGCTCTTGATCCGGCAAACAAACCACCGCTGGTAGC
GGTGGTTTTTTTGTTTGCAAGCAGCAGATTACGCGCAGAAAAAAAGGATCTCAAGAAGATCCTTTGATCT
TTTCTACGGGGTCTGACGCTCAGTGGAACGAAAACTCACGTTAAGGGATTTTGGTCATGAGATTATCAAA
AAGGATCTTCACCTAGATCCTTTTAAATTAAAAATGAAGTTTTAAATCAATCTAAAGTATATATGAGTAA
ACTTGGTCTGACAGTTACCAATGCTTAATCAGTGAGGCACCTATCTCAGCGATCTGTCTATTTCGTTCAT
CCATAGTTGCCTGACTCCCCGTCGTGTAGATAACTACGATACGGGAGGGCTTACCATCTGGCCCCAGTGC
TGCAATGATACCGCGAGACCCACGCTCACCGGCTCCAGATTTATCAGCAATAAACCAGCCAGCCGGAAGG
GCCGAGCGCAGAAGTGGTCCTGCAACTTTATCCGCCTCCATCCAGTCTATTAATTGTTGCCGGGAAGCTA
GAGTAAGTAGTTCGCCAGTTAATAGTTTGCGCAACGTTGTTGCCATTGCTACAGGCATCGTGGTGTCACG
CTCGTCGTTTGGTATGGCTTCATTCAGCTCCGGTTCCCAACGATCAAGGCGAGTTACATGATCCCCCATG
TTGTGCAAAAAAGCGGTTAGCTCCTTCGGTCCTCCGATCGTTGTCAGAAGTAAGTTGGCCGCAGTGTTAT
CACTCATGGTTATGGCAGCACTGCATAATTCTCTTACTGTCATGCCATCCGTAAGATGCTTTTCTGTGAC
TGGTGAGTACTCAACCAAGTCATTCTGAGAATAGTGTATGCGGCGACCGAGTTGCTCTTGCCCGGCGTCA
ATACGGGATAATACCGCGCCACATAGCAGAACTTTAAAAGTGCTCATCATTGGAAAACGTTCTTCGGGGC
GAAAACTCTCAAGGATCTTACCGCTGTTGAGATCCAGTTCGATGTAACCCACTCGTGCACCCAACTGATC
TTCAGCATCTTTTACTTTCACCAGCGTTTCTGGGTGAGCAAAAACAGGAAGGCAAAATGCCGCAAAAAAG
GGAATAAGGGCGACACGGAAATGTTGAATACTCATACTCTTCCTTTTTCAATATTATTGAAGCATTTATC
AGGGTTATTGTCTCATGAGCGGATACATATTTGAATGTATTTAGAAAAATAAACAAATAGGGGTTCCGCG
CACATTTCCCCGAAAAGTGCCACCTAAATTGTAAGCGTTAATATTTTGTTAAAATTCGCGTTAAATTTTT
GTTAAATCAGCTCATTTTTTAACCAATAGGCCGAAATCGGCAAAATCCCTTATAAATCAAAAGAATAGAC
CGAGATAGGGT
[37 nt withheld, positions 6172-6208]
AAAGAACGTGGACTCCAACGTCAAAGG
[49 nt withheld, positions 6236-6284]
T
[91 nt withheld, positions 6286-6376]
G
[124 nt withheld, positions 6378-6501]
CCCATTCGCCATTCAGGCTGCGCAACT
